>Addgene plasmid #19995 | pcDNA3-AU1-mTOR-L1460P | addgene partial sequence | sequence record 25724 | 19995 with CMV-F
AGCTCTCTGGCTAACTAGAGAACCCACTGCTTACTGGCTTATCGAAATTAATACGACTCACTATAGGGAG
ACCCAAGCTTCTCGAGCCACCATGGACACGTACAGGTACATCCTTGGGACAGGCCCTGCCACGGCCACCG
CCGGTGCCGCCACATCCAGCAACGTGAGCGTTCTGCAGCAGTTCGCCAGTGGGCTGAAGAGCCGGAATGA
GGAGACCAGGGCCAAAGCAGCCAAGGAGCTCCAGCACTATGTCACCATGGAACTTCGAGAGATGAGTCAG
GAGGAGTCTACTCGCTTCTATGACCAGCTGAACCATCACATTTTTGAACTGGTTTCCAGCTCAGACGCCA
ATGAGAGGAAGGGTGGCATCTTGGCCATTGCCAGCCTCATTGGAGTGGAAGGTGGGAATTCCACCAGGAT
TGGCAGATTTGCCAACTACCTTCGGAACCTCCTCCCCTCAAGTGATCCAGTTGTCATGGAGATGGCATCC
AAGGCCATTGGCCGCCTTGCAATGGCAGGGGACACTTTCACTGCTGAGTATGTGGAGTTTGAAGTGAAGC
GAGCCTTGGAGTGGCTGGGTGCTGACCGAAATGAGGGCCGGANANNNNNNGNNNNNNNNNNNNNNNNNNN
GNGNNNCTGGCCATCAGCGTCCCCACCTTNNNTTCNTTCCAGCAAGTTCAGCCC
