>Addgene plasmid #19995 | pcDNA3-AU1-mTOR-L1460P | addgene partial sequence | sequence record 25725 | mTOR-F 5'-CAAGCTGCTGTGGCTGAAAAG-3'
CCNCNAGGGGTTGNCGAGACCAATTATACTCGCTCCCTGGCTGTCATGTCCATGGTTGGATACATTTTAG
GCCTTGGAGACAGGCACCCATCCAACCTGATGCTGGACCGGCTGAGTGGAAAGATCCTGCACATTGACTT
TGGGGACTGCTTTGAGGTTGCTATGACCAGAGAGAAATTTCCAGAAAAGATTCCATTTAGACTAACAAGA
ATGTTGACCAATGCTATGGAGGTTACCGGTCTCGATGGCAACTATAGAACCACATGCCACACAGTGATGG
AGGTGCTTCGGGAGCACAAGGACAGTGTCATGGCTGTGCTAGAAGCCTTTGTCTATGACCCTCTGCTGAA
TTGGAGGCTGATGGACACAAATGCCAAAGGCAACAAGCGGTCCCGAACCAGGACAGACTCCTATTCTGCA
GGCCAGTCAGTAGAAATTTTGGACGGTGTAGAACTTGGAGAACCAGCCCATAAGAAAACAGGGACCACTG
TGCCAGAATCCATCCATTCTTTCATTGGAGATGGTTTGGTGAAACCAGAAGCCTTAAACAAGAAAGCTAT
TCAGATTATTAACAGGGTTCGAGATAAGCTCACTGGTCGGGATTTCTCTCATGATGACACTTTGGATGTT
CCAACCCAAGTGGAACTGCTTATCAAGCAAGCGNCATCNCATGAGAACCTCNGCCAGTGCTACATTTGCT
GGTGCCNTTNCTGGTAAGCGGCCGCTCGAGCATGCATCTAGAGGGCCCTATTCTATAGTGTCACTAATGC
TAGACTCGCTGATCANCCNCACTGTGCTTCTATTGCCANCNTN
