[The description below was written by a language model from this plasmid's Addgene catalogue record.]
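Description:
pcDNA3-AU1-mTOR-L1460P is a mammalian expression plasmid built on the Invitrogen pcDNA3 backbone (about 5.4 kb), carrying a roughly 7.7 kb insert that encodes rat (R. norvegicus) mTOR, the mammalian target of rapamycin (gene Mtor, also known as Frap1 or RAFT1). The coding sequence carries a single point mutation changing leucine 1460 to proline and is fused at its N terminus to an AU1 epitope tag, which allows the exogenous protein to be detected or immunoprecipitated separately from endogenous mTOR. The insert was cloned between HindIII and NotI sites, both of which remain intact, and T7 and SP6 priming sites flank the insert for sequencing. The plasmid is maintained in E. coli as a high-copy replicon under ampicillin selection.

No feature table accompanies the record, so the promoter and any mammalian selection marker are not listed explicitly. pcDNA3 vectors generally drive the insert from the CMV immediate-early promoter, with a downstream polyadenylation signal and a neomycin resistance cassette for G418 selection in mammalian cells, and this construct is presumably the same.

The associated publication concerns point mutations in TOR that confer Rheb-independent growth in fission yeast and nutrient-independent TOR signalling in mammalian cells. This indicates that L1460P is studied as an activating mTOR allele. The construct is therefore suited to transfection experiments that compare mutant and wild-type mTOR signalling, for example under nutrient-deprived conditions. The specific assays are not described in the record.
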