Addgene plasmid #19995: pcDNA3-AU1-mTOR-L1460P
Depositing lab: Fuyuhiko Tamanoi. Publication: Point mutations in TOR confer Rheb-independent growth in fission yeast and nutrient-independent mammalian TOR signaling in mammalian cells. Urano J, Sato T, Matsuo T, Otsubo Y, Yamamoto M, Tamanoi F. Proc Natl Acad Sci U S A. 2007 Feb 27. 104(9):3514-9. 10.1073/pnas.0608510104 PubMed 17360675.
Backbone
  Vector backbone: pcDNA3
  Backbone manufacturer: Invitrogen
  Backbone size w/o insert (bp): 5400
  Vector type: Mammalian Expression
Growth in bacteria
  Bacterial resistance: Ampicillin, 100 μg/mL
  Growth temperature: 37°C
  Growth strain: DH5alpha
  Copy number: High Copy
Gene/Insert
  Gene/Insert name: mammalian target of rapamycin-L1460P (alt name: mTOR-L1460P)
  Species: R. norvegicus (rat)
  Insert size (bp): 7700
  Mutation: Changed Leucine 1460 to Proline
  Entrez Gene: Mtor (a.k.a. Frap1, RAFT1)
  Tag / fusion protein: AU1 (N terminal on insert)
  Cloning method: Restriction Enzyme; 5′ cloning site Hind III (not destroyed); 3′ cloning site Not I (not destroyed)
  Sequencing primers: 5′ T7; 3′ SP6
Terms and licenses: Academic/Nonprofit Terms; Industry Terms: Not Available to Industry
How to cite: pcDNA3-AU1-mTOR-L1460P was a gift from Fuyuhiko Tamanoi (Addgene plasmid # 19995 ; http://n2t.net/addgene:19995 ; RRID:Addgene_19995)
